Addgene plasmid #167585: pSICO-CPSF6-eGFP
Purpose: Expresses human CPSF6 fused to eGFP
Depositing lab: Zandrea Ambrose. Depositing organization: University of Pittsburgh (University, School of Medicine, and Cancer Institute). Publication: Cytoplasmic CPSF6 Regulates HIV-1 Capsid Trafficking and Infection in a Cyclophilin A-Dependent Manner. Zhong Z, Ning J, Boggs EA, Jang S, Wallace C, Telmer C, Bruchez MP, Ahn J, Engelman AN, Zhang P, Watkins SC, Ambrose Z. mBio. 2021 Mar 23;12(2). pii: mBio.03142-20. doi: 10.1128/mBio.03142-20. PubMed 33758083.
Backbone
  Vector backbone: pSICO
  Backbone manufacturer: Addgene #11578
  Vector type: Lentiviral
Growth in bacteria
  Bacterial resistance: Ampicillin, 100 μg/mL
  Growth temperature: 37°C
  Growth strain: NEB Stable
  Copy number: High Copy
Gene/Insert
  Gene/Insert name: CPSF6-eGFP
  Species: H. sapiens (human)
  Insert size (bp): 2529
  Mutation: WT
  Entrez Gene: CPSF6 (a.k.a. CFIM, CFIM68, CFIM72, HPBRII-4, HPBRII-7)
  Tag / fusion protein: eGFP (C terminal on insert)
  Cloning method: Restriction Enzyme; 5′ cloning site Unknown (unknown if destroyed)
Terms and licenses: Academic/Nonprofit Terms; Industry Terms: Not Available to Industry
How to cite: pSICO-CPSF6-eGFP was a gift from Zandrea Ambrose (Addgene plasmid # 167585 ; http://n2t.net/addgene:167585 ; RRID:Addgene_167585)
