[The description below was written by a language model from this plasmid's Addgene catalogue record and pLannotate feature annotations shown in this document.]
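Description:
pSICO-CPSF6-eGFP is an HIV-1-based lentiviral transfer plasmid built on the pSICO backbone that expresses wild-type human CPSF6 fused at its C terminus to eGFP. It is propagated in bacteria through a high-copy ColE1/pUC-type origin and selected with ampicillin via the β-lactamase gene. The 9.4 kb sequence carries the usual lentiviral cis elements. A CMV enhancer/promoter sits upstream of a truncated 5' LTR and drives genomic RNA production in packaging cells. This is followed by the Ψ packaging signal with a gag fragment, the Rev response element for Rev-dependent nuclear export, and the cPPT/CTS. Downstream of the payload lie a WPRE, which enhances transcript expression, a nef fragment, and a second truncated LTR.

The payload sits where pSICO normally carries its floxed reporter. A fragment of the mouse U6 Pol III promoter is followed by a site annotated as loxP511, then an internal CMV enhancer/promoter driving the CPSF6 coding sequence. This is joined through a short multiple-cloning-site remnant to EGFP, and a second site of the same type in the same orientation closes the cassette. In the parental design, Cre excision of the CMV-reporter cassette reconstitutes the U6 promoter next to a short hairpin. No shRNA insert is annotated or described here, so the vector appears to serve simply as a CMV-driven expression construct, although the fusion cassette would in principle be removable by Cre. The insert is listed as about 2.5 kb.

The associated publication concerns cytoplasmic CPSF6 in HIV-1 capsid trafficking and infection, which suggests use for delivering fluorescent CPSF6 into cells to image its localisation. No mammalian drug-selection marker is annotated, so eGFP fluorescence is the only evident means of identifying transduced cells.
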