Features (pLannotate 1.2.2; 26 found; start..end, strand, type, name):
    209..334     +  misc_feature   HIV-1 Ψ: packaging signal of human immunodeficiency virus type 1
    318..656     +  CDS            HIV-1 gag (fragment): gag protein from human immunodeficiency virus 1; gag
    831..1064    +  misc_feature   RRE: The Rev response element (RRE) of HIV-1 allows for Rev-dependent mRNA export from the nucleus to the cytoplasm.
   1441..1541    +  CDS            Rev (fragment): human immunodeficiency virus 1 (HIV-1) Rev protein; rev; enhances nuclear export of unspliced and incompletely spliced viral mRNAs
   1591..1708    +  misc_feature   cPPT/CTS: central polypurine tract and central termination sequence of HIV-1
   1767..2035    +  promoter       U6 promoter (fragment): RNA polymerase III promoter for mouse U6 snRNA (Das et al., 1988)
   2036..2069    +  protein_bind   loxP511: Cre-mediated recombination occurs in the 8-bp core sequence (GTATACAT). loxP511 sites are compatible with each other, but incompatible with wild-type loxP sites. Cre recombinase
   2169..2472    +  enhancer       CMV enhancer: human cytomegalovirus immediate early enhancer
   2473..2676    +  promoter       CMV promoter: human cytomegalovirus (CMV) immediate early promoter
   2727..4490    +  CDS            CPSF6: CPSF6_HUMAN - Also known as CFIM68 From Homo sapiens (Human).
   4493..4513    +  misc_feature   MCS (fragment): multiple cloning site
   4560..5276    +  CDS            EGFP: EGFP is a basic (constitutively fluorescent) green fluorescent protein published in 1996, derived from Aequorea victoria. It is reported to be a rapidly-maturing weak dimer with moderate acid sensitivity.
   5287..5320    +  protein_bind   loxP511: Cre-mediated recombination occurs in the 8-bp core sequence (GTATACAT). loxP511 sites are compatible with each other, but incompatible with wild-type loxP sites. Cre recombinase
   5343..5370    -  misc_feature   MCS (fragment): pBluescript multiple cloning site
   5415..5438    +  misc_feature   MCS (fragment): pBluescript multiple cloning site
   5438..6026    +  misc_feature   WPRE: woodchuck hepatitis virus posttranscriptional regulatory element
   6027..6046    +  misc_feature   MCS (fragment): pBluescript multiple cloning site
   6048..6548    +  CDS            nef (fragment): NEF_HV1LA - Experimental evidence at protein level: Swiss-Prot protein existence level 1. Extracellular Nef protein targets CD4(+) T-lymphocytes for apoptosis by interacting with CXCR4 surface receptors. From Human immunodeficiency virus type 1 group M subtype B (isolate Lai) (HIV-1).
   6555..6735    +  LTR            5' LTR (truncated): truncated 5' long terminal repeat (LTR) from HIV-1
   6797..7385    -  rep_origin     ori: high-copy-number ColE1/pMB1/pBR322/pUC origin of replication
   7556..8416    -  CDS            AmpR: β-lactamase; bla; confers resistance to ampicillin, carbenicillin, and related antibiotics
   8417..8521    -  promoter       AmpR promoter: bla
   8580..8632    -  misc_feature   bom (fragment): basis of mobility region from pBR322
   8787..9166    +  enhancer       CMV enhancer: human cytomegalovirus immediate early enhancer
   9167..9366    +  promoter       CMV promoter: human cytomegalovirus (CMV) immediate early promoter
   9384..162     +  LTR            5' LTR (truncated) (across the origin): truncated 5' long terminal repeat (LTR) from HIV-1
>Addgene plasmid #167585 | pSICO-CPSF6-eGFP | addgene full sequence | sequence record 330871 | Addgene NGS Result
AGATCTGAGCCTGGGAGCTCTCTGGCTAACTAGGGAACCCACTGCTTAAGCCTCAATAAAGCTTGCCTTG
AGTGCTTCAAGTAGTGTGTGCCCGTCTGTTGTGTGACTCTGGTAACTAGAGATCCCTCAGACCCTTTTAG
TCAGTGTGGAAAATCTCTAGCAGTGGCGCCCGAACAGGGACTTGAAAGCGAAAGGGAAACCAGAGGAGCT
CTCTCGACGCAGGACTCGGCTTGCTGAAGCGCGCACGGCAAGAGGCGAGGGGCGGCGACTGGTGAGTACG
CCAAAAATTTTGACTAGCGGAGGCTAGAAGGAGAGAGATGGGTGCGAGAGCGTCAGTATTAAGCGGGGGA
GAATTAGATCGCGATGGGAAAAAATTCGGTTAAGGCCAGGGGGAAAGAAAAAATATAAATTAAAACATAT
AGTATGGGCAAGCAGGGAGCTAGAACGATTCGCAGTTAATCCTGGCCTGTTAGAAACATCAGAAGGCTGT
AGACAAATACTGGGACAGCTACAACCATCCCTTCAGACAGGATCAGAAGAACTTAGATCATTATATAATA
CAGTAGCAACCCTCTATTGTGTGCATCAAAGGATAGAGATAAAAGACACCAAGGAAGCTTTAGACAAGAT
AGAGGAAGAGCAAAACAAAAGTAAGACCACCGCACAGCAAGCGGCCGGCCGCTGATCTTCAGACCTGGAG
GAGGAGATATGAGGGACAATTGGAGAAGTGAATTATATAAATATAAAGTAGTAAAAATTGAACCATTAGG
AGTAGCACCCACCAAGGCAAAGAGAAGAGTGGTGCAGAGAGAAAAAAGAGCAGTGGGAATAGGAGCTTTG
TTCCTTGGGTTCTTGGGAGCAGCAGGAAGCACTATGGGCGCAGCGTCAATGACGCTGACGGTACAGGCCA
GACAATTATTGTCTGGTATAGTGCAGCAGCAGAACAATTTGCTGAGGGCTATTGAGGCGCAACAGCATCT
GTTGCAACTCACAGTCTGGGGCATCAAGCAGCTCCAGGCAAGAATCCTGGCTGTGGAAAGATACCTAAAG
GATCAACAGCTCCTGGGGATTTGGGGTTGCTCTGGAAAACTCATTTGCACCACTGCTGTGCCTTGGAATG
CTAGTTGGAGTAATAAATCTCTGGAACAGATTTGGAATCACACGACCTGGATGGAGTGGGACAGAGAAAT
TAACAATTACACAAGCTTAATACACTCCTTAATTGAAGAATCGCAAAACCAGCAAGAAAAGAATGAACAA
GAATTATTGGAATTAGATAAATGGGCAAGTTTGTGGAATTGGTTTAACATAACAAATTGGCTGTGGTATA
TAAAATTATTCATAATGATAGTAGGAGGCTTGGTAGGTTTAAGAATAGTTTTTGCTGTACTTTCTATAGT
GAATAGAGTTAGGCAGGGATATTCACCATTATCGTTTCAGACCCACCTCCCAACCCCGAGGGGACCCGAC
AGGCCCGAAGGAATAGAAGAAGAAGGTGGAGAGAGAGACAGAGACAGATCCATTCGATTAGTGAACGGAT
CGGCACTGCGTGCGCCAATTCTGCAGACAAATGGCAGTATTCATCCACAATTTTAAAAGAAAAGGGGGGA
TTGGGGGGTACAGTGCAGGGGAAAGAATAGTAGACATAATAGCAACAGACATACAAACTAAAGAATTACA
AAAACAAATTACAAAAATTCAAAATTTTCGGGTTTATTACAGGGACAGCAGAGATCCAGTTTGGTTAGTA
CCGGGCCCGCTCTAGAGATCCGACGCGCCATCTCTAGGCCCGCGCCGGCCCCCTCGCACAGACTTGTGGG
AGAAGCTCGGCTACTCCCCTGCCCCGGTTAATTTGCATATAATATTTCCTAGTAACTATAGAGGCTTAAT
GTGCGATAAAAGACAGATAATCTGTTCTTTTTAATACTAGCTACATTTTACATGATAGGCTTGGATTTCT
ATAAGAGATACAAATACTAAATTATTATTTTAAAAAACAGCACAAAAGGAAACTCACCCTAACTGTAAAG
TAATTATAACTTCGTATAGTATAAATTATACGAAGTTATAAGCCTTGGTTTTTTGAATTCCGTATTACCG
CCATGCATTAGTTATTAATAGTAATCAATTACGGGGTCATTAGTTCATAGCCCATATATGGAGTTCCGCG
TTACATAACTTACGGTAAATGGCCCGCCTGGCTGACCGCCCAACGACCCCCGCCCATTGACGTCAATAAT
GACGTATGTTCCCATAGTAACGCCAATAGGGACTTTCCATTGACGTCAATGGGTGGAGTATTTACGGTAA
ACTGCCCACTTGGCAGTACATCAAGTGTATCATATGCCAAGTACGCCCCCTATTGACGTCAATGACGGTA
AATGGCCCGCCTGGCATTATGCCCAGTACATGACCTTATGGGACTTTCCTACTTGGCAGTACATCTACGT
ATTAGTCATCGCTATTACCATGGTGATGCGGTTTTGGCAGTACATCAATGGGCGTGGATAGCGGTTTGAC
TCACGGGGATTTCCAAGTCTCCACCCCATTGACGTCAATGGGAGTTTGTTTTGGCACCAAAATCAACGGG
ACTTTCCAAAATGTCGTAACAACTCCGCCCCATTGACGCAAATGGGCGGTAGGCGTGTACGGTGGGAGGT
CTATATAAGCAGAGCTGGTTTAGTGAACCGTCGGATCCCAGTGTGGTGGTACGGGAATTCAGGAAGATGG
CGGACGGCGTGGACCACATAGACATTTACGCGGATGTCGGCGAAGAGTTCAACCAGGAAGCTGAATATGG
TGGGCATGATCAGATAGATTTGTATGACGATGTCATATCTCCATCTGCAAATAATGGAGATGCCCCAGAA
GACCGAGATTACATGGATACTCTCCCACCAACTGTTGGTGATGATGTGGGTAAAGGAGCAGCACCAAATG
TTGTCTATACATATACTGGAAAGAGAATTGCATTATATATTGGAAATCTAACATGGTGGACAACAGATGA
AGACTTAACTGAAGCAGTTCATTCTTTGGGAGTAAATGATATTTTGGAGATAAAATTTTTTGAAAATCGG
GCAAATGGCCAGTCAAAGGGGTTTGCCCTTGTTGGTGTTGGATCTGAAGCATCTTCAAAAAAGTTAATGG
ATCTGTTACCTAAAAGAGAACTTCATGGTCAGAATCCTGTTGTAACTCCATGCAATAAACAGTTCCTGAG
TCAATTTGAAATGCAGTCCAGGAAAACTACACAATCAGGACAAATGTCTGGGGAAGGTAAAGCTGGTCCT
CCAGGAGGCAGTTCCCGTGCAGCATTTCCACAAGGTGGTAGAGGACGGGGCCGTTTTCCAGGGGCTGTTC
CTGGTGGGGACAGATTTCCTGGGCCAGCAGGACCAGGAGGGCCACCCCCACCTTTTCCAGGAAATTTGAT
CAAGCATCTTGTTAAAGGAACTCGGCCTTTGTTCCTGGAAACTAGGATTCCATGGCATATGGGGCACAGC
ATAGAGGAAATACCCATTTTTGGCCTAAAAGCTGGACAGACTCCACCACGTCCACCCTTAGGTCCTCCAG
GCCCACCTGGTCCACCAGGTCCTCCACCTCCTGGTCAGGTTCTGCCTCCTCCTCTAGCTGGGCCTCCTAA
TCGAGGAGATCGCCCTCCACCACCAGTTCTTTTTCCTGGACAACCTTTTGGGCAGCCTCCATTGGGTCCA
CTTCCTCCTGGCCCTCCACCTCCAGTTCCAGGCTACGGCCCCCCTCCTGGCCCACCACCTCCACAACAGG
GACCACCTCCACCTCCAGGCCCCTTTCCACCTCGTCCACCCGGTCCACTTGGGCCACCCCTTACACTAGC
TCCTCCTCCGCATCTTCCTGGACCACCTCCAGGTGCCCCACCGCCAGCTCCGCATGTGAACCCAGCTTTC
TTTCCTCCACCAACTAACAGTGGCATGCCTACATCAGATAGCCGAGGTCCACCACCAACAGATCCATATG
GGCGACCTCCACCATATGATAGGGGTGACTATGGCCCCCCTGGAAGGGAAATGGATACTGCAAGAACGCC
ATTGAGTGAAGCTGAATTTGAAGAAATCATGAATAGAAATAGGGCAATCTCAAGCAGTGCTATTTCGAGA
GCTGTGTCTGATGCCAGTGCTGGTGATTATGGGAGTGCTATTGAGACACTGGTAACTGCAATTTCTTTAA
TTAAACAATCCAAAGTATCTGCTGATGATCGTTGCAAAGTTCTTATTAGTTCTTTGCAAGATTGCCTTCA
TGGAATTGAGTCCAAGTCTTATGGTTCTGGATCAAGACGTGAACGATCAAGAGAGAGGGACCATAGTAGA
TCACGAGAAAAGAGTCGACGTCATAAATCCCGTAGTAGAGACCGTCATGACGATTATTACAGAGAGAGAA
GCAGAGAACGAGAGAGGCACCGGGATCGTGACCGAGACCGTGACCGAGAGCGTGACCGAGAGCGCGAATA
TCGTCATCGTGAGGTACCGCGGGCCCGGGATCCGCTAGCGCTACCGGTTGCGGATCCGCTAGCGCTACCG
GTCGCCACCATGGTGAGCAAGGGCGAGGAGCTGTTCACCGGGGTGGTGCCCATCCTGGTCGAGCTGGACG
GCGACGTAAACGGCCACAAGTTCAGCGTGTCCGGCGAGGGCGAGGGCGATGCCACCTACGGCAAGCTGAC
CCTGAAGTTCATCTGCACCACCGGCAAGCTGCCCGTGCCCTGGCCCACCCTCGTGACCACCCTGACCTAC
GGCGTGCAGTGCTTCAGCCGCTACCCCGACCACATGAAGCAGCACGACTTCTTCAAGTCCGCCATGCCCG
AAGGCTACGTCCAGGAGCGCACCATCTTCTTCAAGGACGACGGCAACTACAAGACCCGCGCCGAGGTGAA
GTTCGAGGGCGACACCCTGGTGAACCGCATCGAGCTGAAGGGCATCGACTTCAAGGAGGACGGCAACATC
CTGGGGCACAAGCTGGAGTACAACTACAACAGCCACAACGTCTATATCATGGCCGACAAGCAGAAGAACG
GCATCAAGGTGAACTTCAAGATCCGCCACAACATCGAGGACGGCAGCGTGCAGCTCGCCGACCACTACCA
GCAGAACACCCCCATCGGCGACGGCCCCGTGCTGCTGCCCGACAACCACTACCTGAGCACCCAGTCCGCC
CTGAGCAAAGACCCCAACGAGAAGCGCGATCACATGGTCCTGCTGGAGTTCGTGACCGCCGCCGGGATCA
CTCTCGGCATGGACGAGCTGTACAAGTAGCGGCCGCATAACTTCGTATAGTATAAATTATACGAAGTTAT
AAGCCTTGTTAACGCGCGGTGACCCTCGAGGTCGACGGTATCGATAAGCTCGCTTCACGAGATCATGTTT
AAGGGTTCCGGTTCCACTAGGTACAATTCGATATCAAGCTTATCGATAATCAACCTCTGGATTACAAAAT
TTGTGAAAGATTGACTGGTATTCTTAACTATGTTGCTCCTTTTACGCTATGTGGATACGCTGCTTTAATG
CCTTTGTATCATGCTATTGCTTCCCGTATGGCTTTCATTTTCTCCTCCTTGTATAAATCCTGGTTGCTGT
CTCTTTATGAGGAGTTGTGGCCCGTTGTCAGGCAACGTGGCGTGGTGTGCACTGTGTTTGCTGACGCAAC
CCCCACTGGTTGGGGCATTGCCACCACCTGTCAGCTCCTTTCCGGGACTTTCGCTTTCCCCCTCCCTATT
GCCACGGCGGAACTCATCGCCGCCTGCCTTGCCCGCTGCTGGACAGGGGCTCGGCTGTTGGGCACTGACA
ATTCCGTGGTGTTGTCGGGGAAATCATCGTCCTTTCCTTGGCTGCTCGCCTGTGTTGCCACCTGGATTCT
GCGCGGGACGTCCTTCTGCTACGTCCCTTCGGCCCTCAATCCAGCGGACCTTCCTTCCCGCGGCCTGCTG
CCGGCTCTGCGGCCTCTTCCGCGTCTTCGCCTTCGCCCTCAGACGAGTCGGATCTCCCTTTGGGCCGCCT
CCCCGCATCGATACCGTCGACCTCGATCGAGACCTAGAAAAACATGGAGCAATCACAAGTAGCAATACAG
CAGCTACCAATGCTGATTGTGCCTGGCTAGAAGCACAAGAGGAGGAGGAGGTGGGTTTTCCAGTCACACC
TCAGGTACCTTTAAGACCAATGACTTACAAGGCAGCTGTAGATCTTAGCCACTTTTTAAAAGAAAAGGGG
GGACTGGAAGGGCTAATTCACTCCCAACGAAGACAAGATATCCTTGATCTGTGGATCTACCACACACAAG
GCTACTTCCCTGATTGGCAGAACTACACACCAGGGCCAGGGATCAGATATCCACTGACCTTTGGATGGTG
CTACAAGCTAGTACCAGTTGAGCAAGAGAAGGTAGAAGAAGCCAATGAAGGAGAGAACACCCGCTTGTTA
CACCCTGTGAGCCTGCATGGGATGGATGACCCGGAGAGAGAAGTATTAGAGTGGAGGTTTGACAGCCGCC
TAGCATTTCATCACATGGCCCGAGAGCTGCATCCGGACTGTACTGGGTCTCTCTGGTTAGACCAGATCTG
AGCCTGGGAGCTCTCTGGCTAACTAGGGAACCCACTGCTTAAGCCTCAATAAAGCTTGCCTTGAGTGCTT
CAAGTAGTGTGTGCCCGTCTGTTGTGTGACTCTGGTAACTAGAGATCCCTCAGACCCTTTTAGTCAGTGT
GGAAAATCTCTAGCAGCATGTGAGCAAAAGGCCAGCAAAAGGCCAGGAACCGTAAAAAGGCCGCGTTGCT
GGCGTTTTTCCATAGGCTCCGCCCCCCTGACGAGCATCACAAAAATCGACGCTCAAGTCAGAGGTGGCGA
AACCCGACAGGACTATAAAGATACCAGGCGTTTCCCCCTGGAAGCTCCCTCGTGCGCTCTCCTGTTCCGA
CCCTGCCGCTTACCGGATACCTGTCCGCCTTTCTCCCTTCGGGAAGCGTGGCGCTTTCTCATAGCTCACG
CTGTAGGTATCTCAGTTCGGTGTAGGTCGTTCGCTCCAAGCTGGGCTGTGTGCACGAACCCCCCGTTCAG
CCCGACCGCTGCGCCTTATCCGGTAACTATCGTCTTGAGTCCAACCCGGTAAGACACGACTTATCGCCAC
TGGCAGCAGCCACTGGTAACAGGATTAGCAGAGCGAGGTATGTAGGCGGTGCTACAGAGTTCTTGAAGTG
GTGGCCTAACTACGGCTACACTAGAAGAACAGTATTTGGTATCTGCGCTCTGCTGAAGCCAGTTACCTTC
GGAAAAAGAGTTGGTAGCTCTTGATCCGGCAAACAAACCACCGCTGGTAGCGGTGGTTTTTTTGTTTGCA
AGCAGCAGATTACGCGCAGAAAAAAAGGATCTCAAGAAGATCCTTTGATCTTTTCTACGGGGTCTGACGC
TCAGTGGAACGAAAACTCACGTTAAGGGATTTTGGTCATGAGATTATCAAAAAGGATCTTCACCTAGATC
CTTTTAAATTAAAAATGAAGTTTTAAATCAATCTAAAGTATATATGAGTAAACTTGGTCTGACAGTTACC
AATGCTTAATCAGTGAGGCACCTATCTCAGCGATCTGTCTATTTCGTTCATCCATAGTTGCCTGACTCCC
CGTCGTGTAGATAACTACGATACGGGAGGGCTTACCATCTGGCCCCAGTGCTGCAATGATACCGCGAGAC
CCACGCTCACCGGCTCCAGATTTATCAGCAATAAACCAGCCAGCCGGAAGGGCCGAGCGCAGAAGTGGTC
CTGCAACTTTATCCGCCTCCATCCAGTCTATTAATTGTTGCCGGGAAGCTAGAGTAAGTAGTTCGCCAGT
TAATAGTTTGCGCAACGTTGTTGCCATTGCTACAGGCATCGTGGTGTCACGCTCGTCGTTTGGTATGGCT
TCATTCAGCTCCGGTTCCCAACGATCAAGGCGAGTTACATGATCCCCCATGTTGTGCAAAAAAGCGGTTA
GCTCCTTCGGTCCTCCGATCGTTGTCAGAAGTAAGTTGGCCGCAGTGTTATCACTCATGGTTATGGCAGC
ACTGCATAATTCTCTTACTGTCATGCCATCCGTAAGATGCTTTTCTGTGACTGGTGAGTACTCAACCAAG
TCATTCTGAGAATAGTGTATGCGGCGACCGAGTTGCTCTTGCCCGGCGTCAATACGGGATAATACCGCGC
CACATAGCAGAACTTTAAAAGTGCTCATCATTGGAAAACGTTCTTCGGGGCGAAAACTCTCAAGGATCTT
ACCGCTGTTGAGATCCAGTTCGATGTAACCCACTCGTGCACCCAACTGATCTTCAGCATCTTTTACTTTC
ACCAGCGTTTCTGGGTGAGCAAAAACAGGAAGGCAAAATGCCGCAAAAAAGGGAATAAGGGCGACACGGA
AATGTTGAATACTCATACTCTTCCTTTTTCAATATTATTGAAGCATTTATCAGGGTTATTGTCTCATGAG
CGGATACATATTTGAATGTATTTAGAAAAATAAACAAATAGGGGTTCCGCGCACATTTCCCCGAAAAGTG
CCACCTGACGTCGACGGATCGGGAGATCTCCCGATCCCCTATGGTGCACTCTCAGTACAATCTGCTCTGA
TGCCGCATAGTTAAGCCAGTATCTGCTCCCTGCTTGTGTGTTGGAGGTCGCTGAGTAGTGCGCGAGCAAA
ATTTAAGCTACAACAAGGCAAGGCTTGACCGACAATTGCATGAAGAATCTGCTTAGGGTTAGGCGTTTTG
CGCTGCTTCGCGATGTACGGGCCAGATATACGCGTTGACATTGATTATTGACTAGTTATTAATAGTAATC
AATTACGGGGTCATTAGTTCATAGCCCATATATGGAGTTCCGCGTTACATAACTTACGGTAAATGGCCCG
CCTGGCTGACCGCCCAACGACCCCCGCCCATTGACGTCAATAATGACGTATGTTCCCATAGTAACGCCAA
TAGGGACTTTCCATTGACGTCAATGGGTGGAGTATTTACGGTAAACTGCCCACTTGGCAGTACATCAAGT
GTATCATATGCCAAGTACGCCCCCTATTGACGTCAATGACGGTAAATGGCCCGCCTGGCATTATGCCCAG
TACATGACCTTATGGGACTTTCCTACTTGGCAGTACATCTACGTATTAGTCATCGCTATTACCATGGTGA
TGCGGTTTTGGCAGTACATCAATGGGCGTGGATAGCGGTTTGACTCACGGGGATTTCCAAGTCTCCACCC
CATTGACGTCAATGGGAGTTTGTTTTGGCACCAAAATCAACGGGACTTTCCAAAATGTCGTAACAACTCC
GCCCCATTGACGCAAATGGGCGGTAGGCGTGTACGGTGGGAGGTCTATATAAGCAGCGCGTTTTGCCTGT
ACTGGGTCTCTCTGGTTAGACC
